>Addgene plasmid #180525 | KTK_354 | addgene full sequence | sequence record 358850 | Addgene NGS Result
AGCAATAAACCAGCCAGCCGGAAGGGCCGAGCGCAGAAGTGGTCCTGCAACTTTATCCGCCTCCATCCAG
TCTATTAATTGTTGCCGGGAAGCTAGAGTAAGTAGTTCGCCAGTTAATAGTTTGCGCAACGTTGTTGCCA
TTGCTACAGGCATCGTGGTGTCACGCTCGTCGTTTGGTATGGCTTCATTCAGCTCCGGTTCCCAACGATC
AAGGCGAGTTACATGATCCCCCATGTTGTGCAAAAAAGCGGTTAGCTCCTTCGGTCCTCCGATCGTTGTC
AGAAGTAAGTTGGCCGCAGTGTTATCACTCATGGTTATGGCAGCACTGCATAATTCTCTTACTGTCATGC
CATCCGTAAGATGCTTTTCTGTGACTGGTGAGTACTCAACCAAGTCATTCTGAGAATAGTGTATGCGGCG
ACCGAGTTGCTCTTGCCCGGCGTCAATACGGGATAATACCGCGCCACATAGCAGAACTTTAAAAGTGCTC
ATCATTGGAAAACGTTCTTCGGGGCGAAAACTCTCAAGGATCTTACCGCTGTTGAGATCCAGTTCGATGT
AACCCACTCGTGCACCCAACTGATCTTCAGCATCTTTTACTTTCACCAGCGTTTCTGGGTGAGCAAAAAC
AGGAAGGCAAAATGCCGCAAAAAAGGGAATAAGGGCGACACGGAAATGTTGAATACTCATACTCTTCCTT
TTTCAATATTATTGAAGCATTTATCAGGGTTATTGTCTCATGAGCGGATACATATTTGAATGTATTTAGA
AAAATAAACAAATAGGGGTTCCGCGCACATTTCCCCGAAAAGTGCCACCTGACGTCTAAGAAACCATTAT
TATCATGACATTAACCTATAAAAATAGGCGTATCACGAGGCCCTTTCGTCTCGCGCGTTTCGGTGATGAC
GGTGAAAACCTCTGACACATGCAGCTCCCGGAGACGGTCACAGCTTGTCTGTAAGCGGATGCCGGGAGCA
GACAAGCCCGTCAGGGCGCGTCAGCGGGTGTTGGCGGGTGTCGGGGCTGGCTTAACTATGCGGCATCAGA
GCAGATTGTACTGAGAGTGCACCATATTCGCCAATGATGGCGCGGCCCTGCTGCTGACACCGATCGTCAT
CGCCATCCTCACCCAGCTTCGCCTGAGCCCCGCCGCTTCGCTCGCCTTTATTATCGCGACCGGCTTTGTC
GCGGATACAACCAGCTTGCCGCTGGTAATTTCCAATCTTGTGAACATCGTCAGCGCCAATTTCTTCGACA
TTCCCTTTGACCGCTACGCCGCGATCATGGTCCCCGTCGATCTGGCCGCCCTTGGCGCGACACTTGCCGT
GCTGTGGCTCTGGTATCGGCGGCAGGTGCCCCAGACCTATCCCGTCGCCGAACTGCCAGCACCCGCCACC
GCCATTCGTGACCGCCTTGTGTTTCGCGCGGCTTTTCCGCTGCTGGCCCTGGTGCTGGCGGCTTATTTCC
TGACCGCGCCATTTCATATTCCGGTCTGTATCGTGGCTTGCCTGGCTGCCATTACCCTGCTGGCAGTTGC
TGGATATGGAAGGGTCATTCCCATCCGTCGGGTGCTGCGCGACGCCCCGTGGCAGATCGTGATCTTCTCG
CTGGGGATGTATCTGGTGGTCTACGGACTGCGCAATGCCGGGCTGACCGATCATCTGGCGGCGGCACTGG
TCTGGCTTGGCCATCAGGGTCCGTTCACCGCCACGCTTGGCACCGGCTTTCTGGCGGCAGCCCTGTCGTC
GGTTATGAACAACATGCCCAGCGTTCTGATCGGCGCGCTGGCGATCCAGCAGGCGCACGACATTACGCCT
TTGACCCGCGATCTGATGGTTTACGCCAACGTCATTGGCTGTGACCTCGGGCCGAAATTCACGCCAATCG
GCAGTCTCGCCACCCTGCTGTGGCTGCATGTGCTGGCATCCAAAAACCATCGGGTCACTTGGGGGCAATA
CATGACGGTGGGTCTGGTGATCACGCCACCCGTCCTGCTGGTCACACTTGCCGCACTGGCCTTGTGGCTG
CCCCTGATCAGCCATCCCTGACAAGACCGAAGGATCTGACGGAACGAGGTCTCTGACCCGACCTGTCTTC
GGCAGTGAGCGCAACGCAATTAATGTGAGTTAGCTCACTCATTAGGCACCCCAGGCTTTACACTTTATGC
TTCCGGCTCGTATGTTGTGTGGAATTGTGAGCGGATAACAATTTCACACAGGAAACAGCTATGACCATGA
TTACGCCAAGCTTGCATGCCTGCAGGTCGACTCTAGAGGATCCCCGGGTACCGAGCTCGAATTCACTGGC
CGTCGTTTTACAACGTCGTGACTGGGAAAACCCTGGCGTTACCCAACTTAATCGCCTTGCAGCACATCCC
CCTTTCGCCAGCTGGCGTAATAGCGAAGAGGCCCGCACCGATCGCCCTTCCCAACAGTTGCGCAGCCTGA
ATGGCGAATGGCGCCTGATGCGGTATTTTCTCCTTACGCATCTGTGCGGTATTTCACACCGCATATGGTG
CACTCTCAGTACAATCTGCTCTGATGCCGCATAAGAAGACGGCCGAAACGTGAGACCACTAGTCTTGGAC
TCCTGTTGATAGATCCAGTAATGACCTCAGAACTCCATCTGGATTTGTTCAGAACGCTCGGTTGCCGCCG
GGCGTTTTTTATTGGTGAGAATCCAGGGGTCCCCAATAATGAAGTTCCTATTCTCTAGAAAGTATAGGAA
CTTCATCTGCGCTGATTTAGCTCTGACCAGACCAATAAAAAACGCCCGGCGGCAACCGAGCGTTCTGAAC
AAATCCAGATGGAGTTCTGAGGTCATTACTGGATCTATCAACAGGAGTCCAAGCGAGCTCGATATCAAAT
TACGCCCCGCCCTGCCACTCATCGCAGTACTGTTGTAATTCATTAAGCATTCTGCCGACATGGAAGCCAT
CACAAACGGCATGATGAACCTGAATCGCCAGCGGCATCAGCACCTTGTCGCCTTGCGTATAATATTTGCC
CATGGTGAAAACGGGGGCGAAGAAGTTGTCCATATTGGCCACGTTTAAATCAAAACTGGTGAAACTCACC
CAGGGATTGGCTGAAACGAAAAACATATTCTCAATAAACCCTTTAGGGAAATAGGCCAGGTTTTCACCGT
AACACGCCACATCTTGCGAATATATGTGTAGAAACTGCCGGAAATCGTCGTGGTATTCACTCCAGAGCGA
TGAAAACGTTTCAGTTTGCTCATGGAAAACGGTGTAACAAGGGTGAACACTATCCCATATCACCAGCTCA
CCGTCTTTCATTGCCATACGAAATTCCGGATGAGCATTCATCAGGCGGGCAAGAATGTGAATAAAGGCCG
GATAAAACTTGTGCTTATTTTTCTTTACGGTCTTTAAAAAGGCCGTAATATCCAGCTGAACGGTCTGGTT
ATAGGTACATTGAGCAACTGACTGAAATGCCTCAAAATGTTCTTTACGATGCCATTGGGATATATCAACG
GTGGTATATCCAGTGATTTTTTTCTCCATTTTAGCTTCCTTAGCTCCTGAAAATCTCGATAACTCAAAAA
ATACGCCCGGTAGTGATCTTATTTCATTATGGTGAAAGTTGGAACCTCTTACGTGCCCGATCAAGAAGTT
CCTATTCTCTAGAAAGTATAGGAACTTCCACGCGGTGCGCCCGTTCGTGCGCATGACGGCTACGGGCGTC
GTCTGGCCCGGCGGACAGGAAGAAGCCATTGACGCGATCATCTGGTGTACAGGCTTCCGTCCCGCGCTCT
CTGCATTTGCACCACTCGACGTGATCGAGCCGGACGGGCTGATCCACGTGAACGGGCAGCAGGCCATCAG
GGAGCCACGCCTGTGGCTGCTGGGATATGGCTCTTGGTGCGGTCCCGCATCCGCAACCCTCCTGGGGGCG
GGCCGTGTCGCGCGATCCATGATCCGGCAACTCACGGACTGGCTTGCATCACCGACACAGGATGTCCGCT
TACCAAAACCTTGAGCGACTCTCTTTACGACCGACATGACGGCGACTGCCGCCTGTCTGCTCCTACATCA
CTGAGCAGACAGGCGGACTAGGGGGGGAAGCCGAATGTCTGCTTCAGAACTGGCCTGATCATAAACTGCC
ACCATGGGAGCACGTATAGTCCTTGAATTTTCCATGAGGATTTTTCAGATTCTGACACGTGAGGATGAGG
CCGCATAACTATTTCGGGTAATCTTCCGTCAAATGCAGAATCGACTGGCTGCGAAAAAAGTCAGGAGAAC
TAATTATCAAACGGAGAAAGTGCTTCAATAATTCGGCATTCTGAAATATTACCTCCCCCGCATGATTCTA
TCATCGTAGAAAGTTCATGGCGCAATGCGATGAGATCCGCAATTTTGCGCTCAATTTCTGCCATATGGTC
ACGAGCAATTCTATCAACTGTCTTACAATCCTGGGTTCCCTGATCCGTTAGGGATAATAGAGCTCTTACC
TGGTCTAATGAAAAACCCAGATCCCGAGATCGACGAATAAAAGACAGTCTCGCGAGTGCCTCATCATCAT
AAGTGCGATAATTGCCATCGGTCCGCTGTGGCGGAGCCACATGTGAGCAAAAGGCCAGCAAAAGGCCAGG
AACCGTAAAAAGGCCGCGTTGCTGGCGTTTTTCCATAGGCTCCGCCCCCCTGACGAGCATCACAAAAATC
GACGCTCAAGTCAGAGGTGGCGAAACCCGACAGGACTATAAAGATACCAGGCGTTTCCCCCTGGAAGCTC
CCTCGTGCGCTCTCCTGTTCCGACCCTGCCGCTTACCGGATACCTGTCCGCCTTTCTCCCTTCGGGAAGC
GTGGCGCTTTCTCATAGCTCACGCTGTAGGTATCTCAGTTCGGTGTAGGTCGTTCGCTCCAAGCTGGGCT
GTGTGCACGAACCCCCCGTTCAGCCCGACCGCTGCGCCTTATCCGGTAACTATCGTCTTGAGTCCAACCC
GGTAAGACACGACTTATCGCCACTGGCAGCAGCCACTGGTAACAGGATTAGCAGAGCGAGGTATGTAGGC
GGTGCTACAGAGTTCTTGAAGTGGTGGCCTAACTACGGCTACACTAGAAGAACAGTATTTGGTATCTGCG
CTCTGCTGAAGCCAGTTACCTTCGGAAAAAGAGTTGGTAGCTCTTGATCCGGCAAACAAACCACCGCTGG
TAGCGGTGGTTTTTTTGTTTGCAAGCAGCAGATTACGCGCAGAAAAAAAGGATCTCAAGAAGATCCTTTG
ATCTTTTCTACGGGGTCTGACGCTCAGTGGAACGAAAACTCACGTTAAGGGATTTTGGTCATGAGATTAT
CAAAAAGGATCTTCACCTAGATCCTTTTAAATTAAAAATGAAGTTTTAAATCAATCTAAAGTATATATGA
GTAAACTTGGTCTGACAGTTACCAATGCTTAATCAGTGAGGCACCTATCTCAGCGATCTGTCTATTTCGT
TCATCCATAGTTGCCTGACTCCCCGTCGTGTAGATAACTACGATACGGGAGGGCTTACCATCTGGCCCCA
GTGCTGCAATGATACCGCGAGACCCACGCTCACCGGCTCCAGATTTATC
Features (pLannotate 1.2.2; 18 found; start..end, strand, type, name):
    691..795     -  promoter       AmpR promoter: bla
    890..925     +  CDS            rop (fragment): Rop protein, which maintains plasmids at low copy number; rop
   1027..1077    +  misc_feature   bom (fragment): basis of mobility region from pBR322
   1074..2030    +  CDS            arsB (fragment): ARSB_ECOLI - Also known as arsF. Experimental evidence at protein level: Swiss-Prot protein existence level 1. Involved in arsenical resistance. Thought to form the channel of an arsenite pump (By similarity). From Escherichia coli (strain K12).
   2121..2142    +  protein_bind   CAP binding site: CAP binding activates transcription in the presence of cAMP. E. coli catabolite activator protein
   2157..2187    +  promoter       lac promoter: promoter for the E. coli lac operon
   2195..2211    +  protein_bind   lac operator: The lac repressor binds to the lac operator to inhibit transcription in E. coli. This inhibition can be relieved by adding lactose or isopropyl-β-D-thiogalactopyranoside (IPTG). lac repressor encoded by lacI
   2248..2304    -  misc_feature   MCS: pUC18/19 multiple cloning site
   2301..2458    +  CDS            lacZα (fragment): LacZα fragment of β-galactosidase; lacZ fragment
   2464..2553    -  misc_feature   bom (fragment): basis of mobility region from pBR322
   2588..2682    +  terminator     lambda t0 terminator: transcription terminator from phage lambda
   2701..2734    +  protein_bind   FRT (minimal): supports FLP-mediated excision but not integration (Turan and Bode, 2011) FLP recombinase from the Saccharomyces cerevisiae 2μ plasmid
   2765..2799    -  terminator     lambda t0 terminator: minimal transcription terminator from phage lambda (Scholtissek and Grosse, 1987)
   2873..3529    -  CDS            cat: CAT_ECOLX - Experimental evidence at protein level: Swiss-Prot protein existence level 1. This enzyme is an effector of chloramphenicol resistance in bacteria. From Escherichia coli. This protein is used as a marker in many commonly used cloning vectors, such as pACYC184.
   3530..3627    -  promoter       cat promoter: promoter of the E. coli cat gene encoding chloramphenicol acetyltransferase
   3635..3668    +  protein_bind   FRT (minimal): supports FLP-mediated excision but not integration (Turan and Bode, 2011) FLP recombinase from the Saccharomyces cerevisiae 2μ plasmid
   4650..5238    -  rep_origin     ori: high-copy-number ColE1/pMB1/pBR322/pUC origin of replication
   5409..690     -  CDS            AmpR (across the origin): β-lactamase; bla; confers resistance to ampicillin, carbenicillin, and related antibiotics
