[The description below was written by a language model from this plasmid's Addgene catalogue record and pLannotate feature annotations shown in this document.]
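Description:
KTK_354 is an empty integration ("suicide") backbone from the Komagataeibacter Tool Kit, a modular cloning system for building multigene constructs in cellulose-producing bacteria. It is built on pUC19 and is about 5.6 kb. It is propagated in E. coli as a high-copy plasmid through the ColE1/pUC-type origin, with ampicillin selection provided by the bla gene and its promoter. The suicide designation implies that this origin is not expected to maintain the plasmid in the target host, so stable transformants should arise only by recombination into the chromosome. The record does not name the recipient strain explicitly.

No insert is present. The cargo position is occupied by a LacZ dropout cassette made up of a CAP binding site, lac promoter and operator, a pUC multiple cloning site and a lacZα fragment. When an assembled part or multigene construct replaces this cassette, correct clones can be identified by blue/white screening. Downstream of a lambda t0 terminator lies a chloramphenicol acetyltransferase gene with its own promoter and terminator, bracketed by two minimal FRT sites. This marker can select for integrants and could then in principle be excised by FLP recombinase.

According to the catalogue entry, the dropout cassette is flanked by regions homologous to the arsenic resistance cassette, which direct recombination to that locus. The annotation detects an arsB-like segment upstream of the LacZ cassette. The roughly 1 kb unannotated stretch between the second FRT site and the origin plausibly holds the downstream homology arm, although the feature table does not label it. The short rop and bom fragments are probably backbone remnants or spurious matches.
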