Addgene plasmid #180525: KTK_354
Purpose: (Empty Backbone) KTK compatible Intergration/suicide plasmid. Contains a LacZ dropout cassette flanked by regions homolgous to the arsenic resistance cassete.
Depositing lab: Tom Ellis. Depositing organization: Imperial College London. Publication: Komagataeibacter Tool Kit (KTK): A Modular Cloning System for Multigene Constructs and Programmed Protein Secretion from Cellulose Producing Bacteria. Goosens VJ, Walker KT, Aragon SM, Singh A, Senthivel VR, Dekker L, Caro-Astorga J, Buat MLA, Song W, Lee KY, Ellis T. ACS Synth Biol. 2021 Dec 17;10(12):3422-3434. doi: 10.1021/acssynbio.1c00358. Epub 2021 Nov 12. PubMed 34767345.
Backbone
  Vector backbone: pUC19
  Vector type: Bacterial Expression
Growth in bacteria
  Bacterial resistance: Ampicillin, 100 μg/mL
  Growth temperature: 37°C
  Growth strain: DH5alpha
  Copy number: High Copy
Gene/Insert
  Gene/Insert name: None
Terms and licenses: Academic/Nonprofit Terms; Industry Terms: Not Available to Industry
Depositor comments: Read the preprint at https://www.biorxiv.org/content/10.1101/2021.06.09.447691v1.full
How to cite: KTK_354 was a gift from Tom Ellis (Addgene plasmid # 180525 ; http://n2t.net/addgene:180525 ; RRID:Addgene_180525)
